Addgene plasmid #125690: pT2-5xERE:GFP
Purpose: Transgene to report estrogen receptor activity in zebrafish
Depositing lab: Daniel Gorelick & Marnie Halpern. Depositing organization: Carnegie Institution for Science. Publication: Visualization of estrogen receptor transcriptional activation in zebrafish. Gorelick DA, Halpern ME. Endocrinology. 2011 Jul;152(7):2690-703. doi: 10.1210/en.2010-1257. Epub 2011 May 3. PubMed 21540282.
Backbone
  Vector backbone: pTol2
  Vector type: Zebrafish expression
Growth in bacteria
  Bacterial resistance: Ampicillin, 100 μg/mL
  Growth temperature: 37°C
  Growth strain: DH5alpha
  Copy number: High Copy
Gene/Insert
  Gene/Insert name: 5xERE:GFP
  Species: Synthetic
  Cloning method: Gateway Cloning
  Sequencing primers: 5′ n/a
Terms and licenses: Academic/Nonprofit Terms; Industry Terms: Not Available to Industry
How to cite: pT2-5xERE:GFP was a gift from Daniel Gorelick & Marnie Halpern (Addgene plasmid # 125690 ; http://n2t.net/addgene:125690 ; RRID:Addgene_125690)
