[The description below was written by a language model from this plasmid's Addgene catalogue record and pLannotate feature annotations shown in this document.]
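Description:
pT2-5xERE:GFP is a zebrafish transgenesis plasmid built on a pTol2 backbone and assembled by Gateway cloning. It is designed to report estrogen receptor transcriptional activity in vivo. The synthetic insert, as its name indicates, places five tandem estrogen response elements (5xERE) upstream of a GFP reporter, so that ligand-activated estrogen receptors binding the EREs drive fluorescence in responsive cells and tissues. The annotated 7.2 kb sequence confirms an EGFP coding sequence. This is followed by an SV40 polyadenylation signal, with an adjacent SV40 large T antigen fragment that is a common remnant of that poly(A) cassette.

The automated feature table does not annotate the ERE repeats, any minimal promoter that works with them, the Gateway recombination scars or the Tol2 transposon arms. Their exact composition and positions therefore cannot be given from the record. Unannotated stretches flanking the reporter may hold these elements. In Tol2 vectors generally, the transposon ends allow Tol2 transposase to integrate the intervening cassette into the fish genome, which is how stable reporter lines are made.

The remainder of the plasmid is a pBluescript-type bacterial backbone. It carries a high-copy ColE1/pUC origin for propagation in E. coli and an ampicillin resistance gene (β-lactamase) with its own promoter for selection. It also has an f1 phage origin, T7 and T3 promoters, multiple cloning site fragments and residual lac promoter/operator, lacZα and lacI fragments. The construct is used to generate transgenic zebrafish in which GFP shows where and when estrogen receptors are transcriptionally active, for example in response to endogenous or environmental estrogens.
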