Features (pLannotate 1.2.2; 16 found; start..end, strand, type, name):
     93..812     +  CDS            EGFP: the original enhanced GFP (Yang et al., 1996) mammalian codon-optimized
    813..837     -  misc_feature   MCS (fragment): pBluescript multiple cloning site
    857..991     -  polyA_signal   SV40 poly(A) signal: SV40 polyadenylation signal
   1014..1097    -  CDS            large T antigen (fragment): large T antigen from SV40 (simian virus 40)
   1663..1703    -  misc_feature   MCS (fragment): pBluescript multiple cloning site
   1716..1734    -  promoter       T3 promoter: promoter for bacteriophage T3 RNA polymerase
   1779..1795    -  protein_bind   lac operator: The lac repressor binds to the lac operator to inhibit transcription in E. coli. This inhibition can be relieved by adding lactose or isopropyl-β-D-thiogalactopyranoside (IPTG). lac repressor encoded by lacI
   1803..1833    -  promoter       lac promoter: promoter for the E. coli lac operon
   1848..1869    -  protein_bind   CAP binding site: CAP binding activates transcription in the presence of cAMP. E. coli catabolite activator protein
   1882..1974    -  CDS            lacI (fragment): lac repressor; lacI; The lac repressor binds to the lac operator to inhibit transcription in E. coli. This inhibition can be relieved by adding lactose or isopropyl-β-D-thiogalactopyranoside (IPTG).
   2157..2745    -  rep_origin     ori: high-copy-number ColE1/pMB1/pBR322/pUC origin of replication
   2916..3776    -  CDS            AmpR: β-lactamase; bla; confers resistance to ampicillin, carbenicillin, and related antibiotics
   3777..3881    -  promoter       AmpR promoter: bla
   3934..4362    -  rep_origin     f1 ori (sequence partly withheld): f1 bacteriophage origin of replication; arrow indicates direction of (+) strand synthesis
   4367..4522    -  CDS            lacZα (fragment): LacZα fragment of β-galactosidase; lacZ fragment
   4530..4548    +  promoter       T7 promoter: promoter for bacteriophage T7 RNA polymerase
>Addgene plasmid #125690 | pT2-5xERE:GFP | addgene full sequence | sequence record 243958 | Addgene NGS Result
CACCCAGCTCTGCTCTGCAGCTCCCACCAGTGTCTACCCCTGGACCCCTTGCCGGGCTTTCCCCAAACTT
CGAGGATCCACCGGTCGCCACCATGGTGAGCAAGGGCGAGGAGCTGTTCACCGGGGTGGTGCCCATCCTG
GTCGAGCTGGACGGCGACGTAAACGGCCACAAGTTCAGCGTGTCCGGCGAGGGCGAGGGCGATGCCACCT
ACGGCAAGCTGACCCTGAAGTTCATCTGCACCACCGGCAAGCTGCCCGTGCCCTGGCCCACCCTCGTGAC
CACCCTGACCTACGGCGTGCAGTGCTTCAGCCGCTACCCCGACCACATGAAGCAGCACGACTTCTTCAAG
TCCGCCATGCCCGAAGGCTACGTCCAGGAGCGCACCATCTTCTTCAAGGACGACGGCAACTACAAGACCC
GCGCCGAGGTGAAGTTCGAGGGCGACACCCTGGTGAACCGCATCGAGCTGAAGGGCATCGACTTCAAGGA
GGACGGCAACATCCTGGGGCACAAGCTGGAGTACAACTACAACAGCCACAACGTCTATATCATGGCCGAC
AAGCAGAAGAACGGCATCAAGGTGAACTTCAAGATCCGCCACAACATCGAGGACGGCAGCGTGCAGCTCG
CCGACCACTACCAGCAGAACACCCCCATCGGCGACGGCCCCGTGCTGCTGCCCGACAACCACTACCTGAG
CACCCAGTCCGCCCTGAGCAAAGACCCCAACGAGAAGCGCGATCACATGGTCCTGCTGGAGTTCGTGACC
GCCGCCGGGATCACTCTCGGCATGGACGAGCTGTACAAGTAAAGCGGCCGCCACCGCGGTGGAGCTCGAA
TTAATTCATCGATGATGATCCAGACATGATAAGATACATTGATGAGTTTGGACAAACCACAACTAGAATG
CAGTGAAAAAAATGCTTTATTTGTGAAATTTGTGATGCTATTGCTTTATTTGTAACCATTATAAGCTGCA
ATAAACAAGTTAACAACAACAATTGCATTCATTTTATGTTTCAGGTTCAGGGGGAGGTGTGGGAGGTTTT
TTAAAGCAAGTAAAACCTCTACAAATGTGGTATGGCTGATTATGATCCTCTAGATCAGATCTGCGAAGAT
ACGGCCACGGGTGCTCTTGATCCTGTGGCTGATTTTGGACTGTGCTGCTCGCAGCTGCTGATGAATCACA
TACTTCCTCCATTTTCTTCCACTGATTGACTGTTATAATTTCCCTAATTTCCAGGTCAAGGTGCTGTGCA
TTGTGGTAATAGATGTGACATGACGTCACTTCCAAAGGACCAATGAACATGTCTGACCAATTTCATATAA
TGTGAAAACGATTTTCATAGGCAGAATAAATAACATTTAAATTAAACTGGGCATCAGCGCAATTCAATTG
GTTTGGTAATAGCAAGGGAAAATAGAATGAAGTGATCTCCAAAAAATAAGTACTTTTTGACTGTAAATAA
AATTGTAAGGAGTAAAAAGTACTTTTTTTTCTAAAAAAATGTAATTAAGTAAAAGTAAAAGTATTGATTT
TTAATTGTACTCAAGTAAAGTAAAAATCCCCAAAAATAATACTTAAGTACAGTAATCAAGTAAAATTACT
CAAGTACTTTACACCTCTGGTTCTTGACCCCCTACCTTCAGCAAGCCCAGCAGATCCACTAGTTCTAGAG
CGGCCGCCACCGCGGTGGAGCTCCAGCTTTTGTTCCCTTTAGTGAGGGTTAATTGCGCGCTTGGCGTAAT
CATGGTCATAGCTGTTTCCTGTGTGAAATTGTTATCCGCTCACAATTCCACACAACATACGAGCCGGAAG
CATAAAGTGTAAAGCCTGGGGTGCCTAATGAGTGAGCTAACTCACATTAATTGCGTTGCGCTCACTGCCC
GCTTTCCAGTCGGGAAACCTGTCGTGCCAGCTGCATTAATGAATCGGCCAACGCGCGGGGAGAGGCGGTT
TGCGTATTGGGCGCTCTTCCGCTTCCTCGCTCACTGACTCGCTGCGCTCGGTCGTTCGGCTGCGGCGAGC
GGTATCAGCTCACTCAAAGGCGGTAATACGGTTATCCACAGAATCAGGGGATAACGCAGGAAAGAACATG
TGAGCAAAAGGCCAGCAAAAGGCCAGGAACCGTAAAAAGGCCGCGTTGCTGGCGTTTTTCCATAGGCTCC
GCCCCCCTGACGAGCATCACAAAAATCGACGCTCAAGTCAGAGGTGGCGAAACCCGACAGGACTATAAAG
ATACCAGGCGTTTCCCCCTGGAAGCTCCCTCGTGCGCTCTCCTGTTCCGACCCTGCCGCTTACCGGATAC
CTGTCCGCCTTTCTCCCTTCGGGAAGCGTGGCGCTTTCTCATAGCTCACGCTGTAGGTATCTCAGTTCGG
TGTAGGTCGTTCGCTCCAAGCTGGGCTGTGTGCACGAACCCCCCGTTCAGCCCGACCGCTGCGCCTTATC
CGGTAACTATCGTCTTGAGTCCAACCCGGTAAGACACGACTTATCGCCACTGGCAGCAGCCACTGGTAAC
AGGATTAGCAGAGCGAGGTATGTAGGCGGTGCTACAGAGTTCTTGAAGTGGTGGCCTAACTACGGCTACA
CTAGAAGAACAGTATTTGGTATCTGCGCTCTGCTGAAGCCAGTTACCTTCGGAAAAAGAGTTGGTAGCTC
TTGATCCGGCAAACAAACCACCGCTGGTAGCGGTGGTTTTTTTGTTTGCAAGCAGCAGATTACGCGCAGA
AAAAAAGGATCTCAAGAAGATCCTTTGATCTTTTCTACGGGGTCTGACGCTCAGTGGAACGAAAACTCAC
GTTAAGGGATTTTGGTCATGAGATTATCAAAAAGGATCTTCACCTAGATCCTTTTAAATTAAAAATGAAG
TTTTAAATCAATCTAAAGTATATATGAGTAAACTTGGTCTGACAGTTACCAATGCTTAATCAGTGAGGCA
CCTATCTCAGCGATCTGTCTATTTCGTTCATCCATAGTTGCCTGACTCCCCGTCGTGTAGATAACTACGA
TACGGGAGGGCTTACCATCTGGCCCCAGTGCTGCAATGATACCGCGAGACCCACGCTCACCGGCTCCAGA
TTTATCAGCAATAAACCAGCCAGCCGGAAGGGCCGAGCGCAGAAGTGGTCCTGCAACTTTATCCGCCTCC
ATCCAGTCTATTAATTGTTGCCGGGAAGCTAGAGTAAGTAGTTCGCCAGTTAATAGTTTGCGCAACGTTG
TTGCCATTGCTACAGGCATCGTGGTGTCACGCTCGTCGTTTGGTATGGCTTCATTCAGCTCCGGTTCCCA
ACGATCAAGGCGAGTTACATGATCCCCCATGTTGTGCAAAAAAGCGGTTAGCTCCTTCGGTCCTCCGATC
GTTGTCAGAAGTAAGTTGGCCGCAGTGTTATCACTCATGGTTATGGCAGCACTGCATAATTCTCTTACTG
TCATGCCATCCGTAAGATGCTTTTCTGTGACTGGTGAGTACTCAACCAAGTCATTCTGAGAATAGTGTAT
GCGGCGACCGAGTTGCTCTTGCCCGGCGTCAATACGGGATAATACCGCGCCACATAGCAGAACTTTAAAA
GTGCTCATCATTGGAAAACGTTCTTCGGGGCGAAAACTCTCAAGGATCTTACCGCTGTTGAGATCCAGTT
CGATGTAACCCACTCGTGCACCCAACTGATCTTCAGCATCTTTTACTTTCACCAGCGTTTCTGGGTGAGC
AAAAACAGGAAGGCAAAATGCCGCAAAAAAGGGAATAAGGGCGACACGGAAATGTTGAATACTCATACTC
TTCCTTTTTCAATATTATTGAAGCATTTATCAGGGTTATTGTCTCATGAGCGGATACATATTTGAATGTA
TTTAGAAAAATAAACAAATAGGGGTTCCGCGCACATTTCCCCGAAAAGTGCCACCTAAATTGTAAGCGTT
AATATTTTGTTAAAATTCGCGTTAAATTTTTGTTAAATCAGCTCATTTTTTAACCAATAGGCCGAAATCG
GCAAAATCCCTTATAAATCAAAAGAATAGACCGAGATAGGGT
[37 nt withheld, positions 4033-4069]
AAAGAACGTGGACTCCAACGTCAAAGG
[49 nt withheld, positions 4097-4145]
T
[91 nt withheld, positions 4147-4237]
G
[124 nt withheld, positions 4239-4362]
CCCATTCGCCATTCAGGCTGCGCAACTGTTGGGAAGGGCGATCGGTGCGGGCCTCTTCGCTATTACGCCA
GCTGGCGAAAGGGGGATGTGCTGCAAGGCGATTAAGTTGGGTAACGCCAGGGTTTTCCCAGTCACGACGT
TGTAAAACGACGGCCAGTGAGCGCGCGTAATACGACTCACTATAGGGCGAATTGGGTACCAAATAGTAGG
AATTACCCACCTGTACAAGTGCTGAAAACTTGGATGAATAAGCCCGTTTGCCATTTTCTACTGCTATTTT
AAATCTTTTCTGTATTTGTCTGCATTTGTCTTTACCCTTGAATAAATGTTTTAGTTGTTTTTTTTCAATT
ATGACTGTGTTTAACAGACATTATTACAATAATATGTAATAGTAGTACACACTATTATTATGTAATAGTA
CTTGTTGACTGTATTTGAGAACTGGACCGAGTGAGTGTTACGTCACCCATTCAAAATGACTTACTTCTGG
CTCCAACAAAATGAAGTTAATTCAGTTGCCATTTTTCACTGTATGGACATCGCCGTGTTGGAGCTAGACG
TTGCCAATAAGCAAGAAAGAGCCGAGATGCGTCGAGTCTGAGTCACCGTTCCTATGGCAACCCCTCTAAC
CAATCAGAAGTAAGCTTGTTGGAAGTCCACAGCCTACCACTTGAAAGCGGGCTGCACAAAATCTGTCAAA
CGTTTTGAACGTTGGATGTGAGAGCACATACTTTTATTAAGGCATCTGGTTGGTCAGTTTATAATATCAA
CAACTTGGGCTACAGAAAAGAAAAGTTATTACAGAAATTATGATTAACAAGTACATGTTAAATAAAGATT
TTAATATGAATGCCACCACTGGAGCATTCATGCCATTTGGAGCTTCTTCCTGTTTGGATCACTAGAAGGA
GGAGGTCACTCATTACAGTTCTCATATACAGTCGTTGGTTGGTTGGTTGGTTGGTAGATTGATTGATTGA
TTGATTGATTGATTGATTGATTGATTGATTGATTGATTGATTGATTGATTGATTGATTGGTAGTCAAAAT
AAGAAATAATTTCCACAGATTCATTACAGAAATGATTAAATGCATACATAAAAAACTGGGGGGGGGGGGG
ATACAACAACACACTTAAGTCACATTTGCCTACGTAAAGAAAAGTAAAGAAAATCAATAGCTATATTTTA
CATCTCCTTTTTTTGCTGTCTTTTAATTAGCCTTGTTTTGCTGTTATCTTGATTGAAACTGTAACTTCTT
CACCTGCTTCTTTTCTTTGTAGGTTTTGCCAGCCCAGAAACAGGCATGGCTGTGCAAGGCCAGAGCACCA
TGCACAATGCGCTGCATGTCTTCATGAACGGCTCAATGTCCTCAGTCCAGGGCTCAGCCAACGACCCCAT
CTTCCTCCTTCACCATGCTTTCATTGACAGGTAACAAACACGTCATGACATTAGACTGCACAGTTTTTGA
CAAAGTTCATACAATCTGTTGTTTATAGCTGCTACAATTAGTGAAGTTTGTGAATGTACTTGGATGAGCA
GCGAAAGATCAATTGAGATCAATTGTTAGAGTTTGGTTGCCCTGCAGAGCAAAGAACAAAAAATAATCTG
GTGGCTTTACTGCGTGAGGTTATTATTGGTGGAATAGAAACACAAAACATAATTGCATTTATTTGTTTAA
TTTTTTATCTTATCTTAACTTTCATCTTGCATATTTGTTTCTTACATCATTTCTAGCATCTTTGAGCGCT
GGCTAAGAACTCATCAGCCTCCCCGGTCCATCTACCCACGTACCAATGCACCAATTGGCCACAATGACGG
CTACTACATGGTGCCATTCCTTCCTCTTTATAGGAATGGAGACTACCTCCTGTCCAACAATGCTCTTGGA
TACGAGTACGCCTACCTGTTGGACCCAGGTCATTGCACAACACCAGAAATGCCCTCTGATCTGCAAAAGA
CGTGAATATCTGTTCAGACACCCATATCCACTCTGTTCCACACAGGTCAGAGGTTTGTCCAGGAGTTCTT
GACAGAGGTGTAAAAAGTACTCAAAAATTTTACTCAAGTGAAAGTACAAGTACTTAGGGAAAATTTTACT
CAATTAAAAGTAAAAGTATCTGGCTAGAATCTTACTTGAGTAAAAGTAAAAAAGTACTCCATTAAAATTG
TACTTGAGTATTAAGGAAGTAAAAGTAAAAGCAAGAAAGAAAACTAGAGATTCTTGTTTAAGCTTTTAAT
CTCAAAAAACATTAAATGAAATGCATACAAGGTTTTATCCTGCTTTAGAACTGTTTGTATTTAATTATCA
AACTATAAGACAGACAATCTAATGCCAGTACACGCTACTCAAAGTTGTAAAACCTCAGATTTAACTTCAG
TAGAAGCTGATTCTCAAAATTGTTAGTGTCAAGCCTAGCTCTTTTGGGGCTGAAAAGCAATCCTGCAGTG
CTGAAAAGCCTCTCACAGGCAGCCGATGCGGGAAGAGGTGTATTAGTCTTGATAGAGAGGCTGCAAATAG
CAGGAAACGTGAGCAGAGACTCCCTGGTGTCTGAAACACAGGCCAGATGGGCCCTCGAGTAGGTCACTGT
GACCTGGTCGAGTAGGTCACTGTGACCTGGTCGAGTAGGTCACTGTGACCTGGTCGAGTAGGTCACTGTG
ACCTGGTCGAGTAGGTCACTGTGACCTGGTCGAGATATCCAGTGACGTAGGAAGTCCATCCATTCACAGC
GCTTCTATAAAGGCGCCAGCTGAGGCGCCTACTACTCCAACCGCGACTGCAGCGAGCAACTGAGAAGACT
GGATAGAGCCGGCGGTTCCGCGAACGAGCAGTGACCGCGCTCC
